LOCUS       p415-GalL-hCAS9 10810 bp DNA linear 19-DEC-2012
FEATURES             Location/Qualifiers
     source          complement(join(7680..10810,1..2788))
                     /dnas_title="p415-GalL-hCAS9"
                     /organism="pRS415"
                     /mol_type="other DNA"
     misc_feature    10760..10782
                     /label=pGEX_3_primer
     CDS             9042..10148
                     /dnas_title="LEU2"
                     /label=LEU2
                     /gene="LEU2"
                     /note="ORF frame 3"
                     /translation="MSAPMSAPKKIVVLPGDHVGQEITAEAIKVLKAISDVRSNVKFDF
                     ENHLIGGAAIDATGVPLPDEALEASKKVDAVLLGAVGGPKWGTGSVRPEQGLLKIRKEL
                     QLYANLRPCNFASDSLLDLSPIKPQFAKGTDFVVVRELVGGIYFGKRKEDDGDGVAWDS
                     EQYTVPEVQRITRMAAFMALQHEPPLPIWSLDKANVLASSRLWRKTVEETIKNEFPTLK
                     VQHQLIDSAAMILVKNPTHLNGIIITSNMFGDIISDEASVIPGSLGLLPSASLASLPDK
                     NTAFGLYEPCHGSAPDLPKNKVDPIATILSAAMMLKLSLNLPEEGKAIEDAVKKVLDAG
                     IRTGDLGGSNSTTEVGDAVAEEVKKILA"
     gene            9042..10148
                     /dnas_title="LEU2"
                     /label=LEU2
                     /gene="LEU2"
     rep_origin      7899..8205
                     /label=f1_origin
     misc_feature    7723..7866
                     /label=lacZ_a
     misc_feature    complement(7730..7752)
                     /label=M13_pUC_fwd_primer
     misc_feature    complement(7721..7737)
                     /label=M13_forward20_primer
     promoter        complement(7693..7711)
                     /label=T7_promoter
     misc_feature    complement(7426..7679)
                     /note="CYC1 Terminator"
     misc_feature    complement(3233..3233)
                     /note="GAL1 Promoter"
     promoter        2790..3223
                     /label=GAL-L
     misc_feature    3180..3203
                     /note="Oriinal location: complement(2384..2407)"
                     /label=GAL1_primer
     promoter        2757..2776
                     /label=T3_promoter
     misc_feature    2722..2740
                     /label=M13_reverse_primer
     misc_feature    2701..2723
                     /label=M13_pUC_rev_primer
     rep_origin      1730..2349
                     /label=pBR322_origin
     CDS             715..1575
                     /dnas_title="Ampicillin"
                     /label=Ampicillin
                     /gene="Ampicillin"
                     /note="ORF frame 1"
                     /translation="MSIQHFRVALIPFFAAFCLPVFAHPETLVKVKDAEDQLGARVGYI
                     ELDLNSGKILESFRPEERFPMMSTFKVLLCGAVLSRIDAGQEQLGRRIHYSQNDLVEYS
                     PVTEKHLTDGMTVRELCSAAITMSDNTAANLLLTTIGGPKELTAFLHNMGDHVTRLDRW
                     EPELNEAIPNDERDTTMPVAMATTLRKLLTGELLTLASRQQLIDWMEADKVAGPLLRSA
                     LPAGWFIADKSGAGERGSRGIIAALGPDGKPSRIVVIYTTGSQATMDERNRQIAEIGAS
                     LIKHW"
     gene            715..1575
                     /dnas_title="Ampicillin"
                     /label=Ampicillin
                     /gene="Ampicillin"
     promoter        645..673
                     /label=AmpR_promoter
     misc_feature    complement(65..583)
                     /label=CEN6_ARS4
     misc_feature    complement(7411..7414)
                     /note="CYC1 Terminator"
     misc_feature    3252..3257
                     /note="kozak"
     gene            3258..7397
                     /note="Cas9"
ORIGIN
        1 gacgaaaggg cctcgtgata cgcctatttt tataggttaa tgtcatgata ataatggttt
       61 cttaggacgg atcgcttgcc tgtaacttac acgcgcctcg tatcttttaa tgatggaata
      121 atttgggaat ttactctgtg tttatttatt tttatgtttt gtatttggat tttagaaagt
      181 aaataaagaa ggtagaagag ttacggaatg aagaaaaaaa aataaacaaa ggtttaaaaa
      241 atttcaacaa aaagcgtact ttacatatat atttattaga caagaaaagc agattaaata
      301 gatatacatt cgattaacga taagtaaaat gtaaaatcac aggattttcg tgtgtggtct
      361 tctacacaga caagatgaaa caattcggca ttaatacctg agagcaggaa gagcaagata
      421 aaaggtagta tttgttggcg atccccctag agtcttttac atcttcggaa aacaaaaact
      481 attttttctt taatttcttt ttttactttc tatttttaat ttatatattt atattaaaaa
      541 atttaaatta taattatttt tatagcacgt gatgaaaagg acccaggtgg cacttttcgg
      601 ggaaatgtgc gcggaacccc tatttgttta tttttctaaa tacattcaaa tatgtatccg
      661 ctcatgagac aataaccctg ataaatgctt caataatatt gaaaaaggaa gagtatgagt
      721 attcaacatt tccgtgtcgc ccttattccc ttttttgcgg cattttgcct tcctgttttt
      781 gctcacccag aaacgctggt gaaagtaaaa gatgctgaag atcagttggg tgcacgagtg
      841 ggttacatcg aactggatct caacagcggt aagatccttg agagttttcg ccccgaagaa
      901 cgttttccaa tgatgagcac ttttaaagtt ctgctatgtg gcgcggtatt atcccgtatt
      961 gacgccgggc aagagcaact cggtcgccgc atacactatt ctcagaatga cttggttgag
     1021 tactcaccag tcacagaaaa gcatcttacg gatggcatga cagtaagaga attatgcagt
     1081 gctgccataa ccatgagtga taacactgcg gccaacttac ttctgacaac gatcggagga
     1141 ccgaaggagc taaccgcttt tttgcacaac atgggggatc atgtaactcg ccttgatcgt
     1201 tgggaaccgg agctgaatga agccatacca aacgacgagc gtgacaccac gatgcctgta
     1261 gcaatggcaa caacgttgcg caaactatta actggcgaac tacttactct agcttcccgg
     1321 caacaattaa tagactggat ggaggcggat aaagttgcag gaccacttct gcgctcggcc
     1381 cttccggctg gctggtttat tgctgataaa tctggagccg gtgagcgtgg gtctcgcggt
     1441 atcattgcag cactggggcc agatggtaag ccctcccgta tcgtagttat ctacacgacg
     1501 gggagtcagg caactatgga tgaacgaaat agacagatcg ctgagatagg tgcctcactg
     1561 attaagcatt ggtaactgtc agaccaagtt tactcatata tactttagat tgatttaaaa
     1621 cttcattttt aatttaaaag gatctaggtg aagatccttt ttgataatct catgaccaaa
     1681 atcccttaac gtgagttttc gttccactga gcgtcagacc ccgtagaaaa gatcaaagga
     1741 tcttcttgag atcctttttt tctgcgcgta atctgctgct tgcaaacaaa aaaaccaccg
     1801 ctaccagcgg tggtttgttt gccggatcaa gagctaccaa ctctttttcc gaaggtaact
     1861 ggcttcagca gagcgcagat accaaatact gtccttctag tgtagccgta gttaggccac
     1921 cacttcaaga actctgtagc accgcctaca tacctcgctc tgctaatcct gttaccagtg
     1981 gctgctgcca gtggcgataa gtcgtgtctt accgggttgg actcaagacg atagttaccg
     2041 gataaggcgc agcggtcggg ctgaacgggg ggttcgtgca cacagcccag cttggagcga
     2101 acgacctaca ccgaactgag atacctacag cgtgagctat gagaaagcgc cacgcttccc
     2161 gaagggagaa aggcggacag gtatccggta agcggcaggg tcggaacagg agagcgcacg
     2221 agggagcttc cagggggaaa cgcctggtat ctttatagtc ctgtcgggtt tcgccacctc
     2281 tgacttgagc gtcgattttt gtgatgctcg tcaggggggc ggagcctatg gaaaaacgcc
     2341 agcaacgcgg cctttttacg gttcctggcc ttttgctggc cttttgctca catgttcttt
     2401 cctgcgttat cccctgattc tgtggataac cgtattaccg cctttgagtg agctgatacc
     2461 gctcgccgca gccgaacgac cgagcgcagc gagtcagtga gcgaggaagc ggaagagcgc
     2521 ccaatacgca aaccgcctct ccccgcgcgt tggccgattc attaatgcag ctggcacgac
     2581 aggtttcccg actggaaagc gggcagtgag cgcaacgcaa ttaatgtgag ttacctcact
     2641 cattaggcac cccaggcttt acactttatg cttccggctc ctatgttgtg tggaattgtg
     2701 agcggataac aatttcacac aggaaacagc tatgaccatg attacgccaa gcgcgcaatt
     2761 aaccctcact aaagggaaca aaagctggAG CTCGTGACAG CCCTCCGAAG GAAGACTCTC
     2821 CTCCGTGCGT CCTCGTCTTC ACCGGTCGCG TTCCTGAAAC GCAGATGTGC CTCGCGCCGC
     2881 ACTGCTCCGA ACAATAAAGA TTCTACAATA CTAGCTTTTA TGGTTATGAA GAGGAAAAAT
     2941 TGGCAGTAAC CTGGCCCCAC AAACCTTCAA ATGAACGAAT CAAATTAACA ACCATAGGAT
     3001 GATAATGCGA TTAGTTTTTT AGCCTTATTT CTGGGGTAAT TAATCAGCGA AGCGATGATT
     3061 TTTGATCTAT TAACGGATAT ATAAATGCAA AAACTGCATA ACCACTTTAA CTAATACTTT
     3121 CAACATTTTC GGTTTGTATT ACTTCTTATT CAAATGTAAT AAAAGTATCA ACAAAAAATT
     3181 GTTAATATAC CTCTATACTT TAACGTCAAG GAGAAAAAAC CCCGGATTCT AGAACTAGTG
     3241 GATCCCCCGG GaaaaaaATG GACAAGAAGT ACTCCATTGG GCTCGATATC GGCACAAACA
     3301 GCGTCGGCTG GGCCGTCATT ACGGACGAGT ACAAGGTGCC GAGCAAAAAA TTCAAAGTTC
     3361 TGGGCAATAC CGATCGCCAC AGCATAAAGA AGAACCTCAT TGGCGCCCTC CTGTTCGACT
     3421 CCGGGGAGAC GGCCGAAGCC ACGCGGCTCA AAAGAACAGC ACGGCGCAGA TATACCCGCA
     3481 GAAAGAATCG GATCTGCTAC CTGCAGGAGA TCTTTAGTAA TGAGATGGCT AAGGTGGATG
     3541 ACTCTTTCTT CCATAGGCTG GAGGAGTCCT TTTTGGTGGA GGAGGATAAA AAGCACGAGC
     3601 GCCACCCAAT CTTTGGCAAT ATCGTGGACG AGGTGGCGTA CCATGAAAAG TACCCAACCA
     3661 TATATCATCT GAGGAAGAAG CTTGTAGACA GTACTGATAA GGCTGACTTG CGGTTGATCT
     3721 ATCTCGCGCT GGCGCATATG ATCAAATTTC GGGGACACTT CCTCATCGAG GGGGACCTGA
     3781 ACCCAGACAA CAGCGATGTC GACAAACTCT TTATCCAACT GGTTCAGACT TACAATCAGC
     3841 TTTTCGAAGA GAACCCGATC AACGCATCCG GAGTTGACGC CAAAGCAATC CTGAGCGCTA
     3901 GGCTGTCCAA ATCCCGGCGG CTCGAAAACC TCATCGCACA GCTCCCTGGG GAGAAGAAGA
     3961 ACGGCCTGTT TGGTAATCTT ATCGCCCTGT CACTCGGGCT GACCCCCAAC TTTAAATCTA
     4021 ACTTCGACCT GGCCGAAGAT GCCAAGCTTC AACTGAGCAA AGACACCTAC GATGATGATC
     4081 TCGACAATCT GCTGGCCCAG ATCGGCGACC AGTACGCAGA CCTTTTTTTG GCGGCAAAGA
     4141 ACCTGTCAGA CGCCATTCTG CTGAGTGATA TTCTGCGAGT GAACACGGAG ATCACCAAAG
     4201 CTCCGCTGAG CGCTAGTATG ATCAAGCGCT ATGATGAGCA CCACCAAGAC TTGACTTTGC
     4261 TGAAGGCCCT TGTCAGACAG CAACTGCCTG AGAAGTACAA GGAAATTTTC TTCGATCAGT
     4321 CTAAAAATGG CTACGCCGGA TACATTGACG GCGGAGCAAG CCAGGAGGAA TTTTACAAAT
     4381 TTATTAAGCC CATCTTGGAA AAAATGGACG GCACCGAGGA GCTGCTGGTA AAGCTTAACA
     4441 GAGAAGATCT GTTGCGCAAA CAGCGCACTT TCGACAATGG AAGCATCCCC CACCAGATTC
     4501 ACCTGGGCGA ACTGCACGCT ATCCTCAGGC GGCAAGAGGA TTTCTACCCC TTTTTGAAAG
     4561 ATAACAGGGA AAAGATTGAG AAAATCCTCA CATTTCGGAT ACCCTACTAT GTAGGCCCCC
     4621 TCGCCCGGGG AAATTCCAGA TTCGCGTGGA TGACTCGCAA ATCAGAAGAG ACCATCACTC
     4681 CCTGGAACTT CGAGGAAGTC GTGGATAAGG GGGCCTCTGC CCAGTCCTTC ATCGAAAGGA
     4741 TGACTAACTT TGATAAAAAT CTGCCTAACG AAAAGGTGCT TCCTAAACAC TCTCTGCTGT
     4801 ACGAGTACTT CACAGTTTAT AACGAGCTCA CCAAGGTCAA ATACGTCACA GAAGGGATGA
     4861 GAAAGCCAGC ATTCCTGTCT GGAGAGCAGA AGAAAGCTAT CGTGGACCTC CTCTTCAAGA
     4921 CGAACCGGAA AGTTACCGTG AAACAGCTCA AAGAAGACTA TTTCAAAAAG ATTGAATGTT
     4981 TCGACTCTGT TGAAATCAGC GGAGTGGAGG ATCGCTTCAA CGCATCCCTG GGAACGTATC
     5041 ACGATCTCCT GAAAATCATT AAAGACAAGG ACTTCCTGGA CAATGAGGAG AACGAGGACA
     5101 TTCTTGAGGA CATTGTCCTC ACCCTTACGT TGTTTGAAGA TAGGGAGATG ATTGAAGAAC
     5161 GCTTGAAAAC TTACGCTCAT CTCTTCGACG ACAAAGTCAT GAAACAGCTC AAGAGGCGCC
     5221 GATATACAGG ATGGGGGCGG CTGTCAAGAA AACTGATCAA TGGGATCCGA GACAAGCAGA
     5281 GTGGAAAGAC AATCCTGGAT TTTCTTAAGT CCGATGGATT TGCCAACCGG AACTTCATGC
     5341 AGTTGATCCA TGATGACTCT CTCACCTTTA AGGAGGACAT CCAGAAAGCA CAAGTTTCTG
     5401 GCCAGGGGGA CAGTCTTCAC GAGCACATCG CTAATCTTGC AGGTAGCCCA GCTATCAAAA
     5461 AGGGAATACT GCAGACCGTT AAGGTCGTGG ATGAACTCGT CAAAGTAATG GGAAGGCATA
     5521 AGCCCGAGAA TATCGTTATC GAGATGGCCC GAGAGAACCA AACTACCCAG AAGGGACAGA
     5581 AGAACAGTAG GGAAAGGATG AAGAGGATTG AAGAGGGTAT AAAAGAACTG GGGTCCCAAA
     5641 TCCTTAAGGA ACACCCAGTT GAAAACACCC AGCTTCAGAA TGAGAAGCTC TACCTGTACT
     5701 ACCTGCAGAA CGGCAGGGAC ATGTACGTGG ATCAGGAACT GGACATCAAT CGGCTCTCCG
     5761 ACTACGACGT GGATCATATC GTGCCCCAGT CTTTTCTCAA AGATGATTCT ATTGATAATA
     5821 AAGTGTTGAC AAGATCCGAT AAAAATAGAG GGAAGAGTGA TAACGTCCCC TCAGAAGAAG
     5881 TTGTCAAGAA AATGAAAAAT TATTGGCGGC AGCTGCTGAA CGCCAAACTG ATCACACAAC
     5941 GGAAGTTCGA TAATCTGACT AAGGCTGAAC GAGGTGGCCT GTCTGAGTTG GATAAAGCCG
     6001 GCTTCATCAA AAGGCAGCTT GTTGAGACAC GCCAGATCAC CAAGCACGTG GCCCAAATTC
     6061 TCGATTCACG CATGAACACC AAGTACGATG AAAATGACAA ACTGATTCGA GAGGTGAAAG
     6121 TTATTACTCT GAAGTCTAAG CTGGTCTCAG ATTTCAGAAA GGACTTTCAG TTTTATAAGG
     6181 TGAGAGAGAT CAACAATTAC CACCATGCGC ATGATGCCTA CCTGAATGCA GTGGTAGGCA
     6241 CTGCACTTAT CAAAAAATAT CCCAAGCTTG AATCTGAATT TGTTTACGGA GACTATAAAG
     6301 TGTACGATGT TAGGAAAATG ATCGCAAAGT CTGAGCAGGA AATAGGCAAG GCCACCGCTA
     6361 AGTACTTCTT TTACAGCAAT ATTATGAATT TTTTCAAGAC CGAGATTACA CTGGCCAATG
     6421 GAGAGATTCG GAAGCGACCA CTTATCGAAA CAAACGGAGA AACAGGAGAA ATCGTGTGGG
     6481 ACAAGGGTAG GGATTTCGCG ACAGTCCGGA AGGTCCTGTC CATGCCGCAG GTGAACATCG
     6541 TTAAAAAGAC CGAAGTACAG ACCGGAGGCT TCTCCAAGGA AAGTATCCTC CCGAAAAGGA
     6601 ACAGCGACAA GCTGATCGCA CGCAAAAAAG ATTGGGACCC CAAGAAATAC GGCGGATTCG
     6661 ATTCTCCTAC AGTCGCTTAC AGTGTACTGG TTGTGGCCAA AGTGGAGAAA GGGAAGTCTA
     6721 AAAAACTCAA AAGCGTCAAG GAACTGCTGG GCATCACAAT CATGGAGCGA TCAAGCTTCG
     6781 AAAAAAACCC CATCGACTTT CTCGAGGCGA AAGGATATAA AGAGGTCAAA AAAGACCTCA
     6841 TCATTAAGCT TCCCAAGTAC TCTCTCTTTG AGCTTGAAAA CGGCCGGAAA CGAATGCTCG
     6901 CTAGTGCGGG CGAGCTGCAG AAAGGTAACG AGCTGGCACT GCCCTCTAAA TACGTTAATT
     6961 TCTTGTATCT GGCCAGCCAC TATGAAAAGC TCAAAGGGTC TCCCGAAGAT AATGAGCAGA
     7021 AGCAGCTGTT CGTGGAACAA CACAAACACT ACCTTGATGA GATCATCGAG CAAATAAGCG
     7081 AATTCTCCAA AAGAGTGATC CTCGCCGACG CTAACCTCGA TAAGGTGCTT TCTGCTTACA
     7141 ATAAGCACAG GGATAAGCCC ATCAGGGAGC AGGCAGAAAA CATTATCCAC TTGTTTACTC
     7201 TGACCAACTT GGGCGCGCCT GCAGCCTTCA AGTACTTCGA CACCACCATA GACAGAAAGC
     7261 GGTACACCTC TACAAAGGAG GTCCTGGACG CCACACTGAT TCATCAGTCA ATTACGGGGC
     7321 TCTATGAAAC AAGAATCGAC CTCTCTCAGC TCGGTGGAGA CAGCAGGGCT GACCCCAAGA
     7381 AGAAGAGGAA GGTGTGATTT TGGACCTCGA GTCATTGGAC CTCGAGTCAT GTAATTAGTT
     7441 ATGTCACGCT TACATTCACG CCCTCCCCCC ACATCCGCTC TAACCGAAAA GGAAGGAGTT
     7501 AGACAACCTG AAGTCTAGGT CCCTATTTAT TTTTTTATAG TTATGTTAGT ATTAAGAACG
     7561 TTATTTATAT TTCAAATTTT TCTTTTTTTT CTGTACAGAC GCGTGTACGC ATGTAACATT
     7621 ATACTGAAAA CCTTGCTTGA GAAGGTTTTG GGACGCTCGA AGGCTTTAAT TTGCGGCCGg
     7681 tacccaattc gccctatagt gagtcgtatt acgcgcgctc actggccgtc gttttacaac
     7741 gtcgtgactg ggaaaaccct ggcgttaccc aacttaatcg ccttgcagca catccccctt
     7801 tcgccagctg gcgtaatagc gaagaggccc gcaccgatcg cccttcccaa cagttgcgca
     7861 gcctgaatgg cgaatggcgc gnnnnnnnnn nnnnnnnnnn nnnnnnnnnn nnnnnnnnnn
     7921 nnnnnnnnnn nnnnnnnnnn nnnnnnnnnn nnnnnnnnnn nnnnnnnnnn nnnnnnnnnn
     7981 nnnnnnnnnn nnnnnnnnnn nnnnncnnnn nnnnnnnnnn nnnnnnnnnn nnnnnnnnnn
     8041 nnnnnnnnnn nnnnnnnnnn nnnnnnnnnn nnnnnnnnnn nnnnnnnnnn nnnnnnnann
     8101 nnnnnnnnnn nnnnnnnnnn nnnnnnnnnn nnnnnnnnnn nnnnnnncct ttgacgttgg
     8161 agtccacgtt ctttaatagt ggactcttgt tccaaactgg aacaacactc aaccctatct
     8221 cggtctattc ttttgattta taagggattt tgccgatttc ggcctattgg ttaaaaaatg
     8281 agctgattta acaaaaattt aacgcgaatt ttaacaaaat attaacgttt acaatttcct
     8341 gatgcggtat tttctcctta cgcatctgtg cggtatttca caccgcatat cgacggtcga
     8401 ggagaacttc tagtatatcc acatacctaa tattattgcc ttattaaaaa tggaatccca
     8461 acaattacat caaaatccac attctcttca aaatcaattg tcctgtactt ccttgttcat
     8521 gtgtgttcaa aaacgttata tttataggat aattatactc tatttctcaa caagtaattg
     8581 gttgtttggc cgagcggtct aaggcgcctg attcaagaaa tatcttgacc gcagttaact
     8641 gtgggaatac tcaggtatcg taagatgcaa gagttcgaat ctcttagcaa ccattatttt
     8701 tttcctcaac ataacgagaa cacacagggg cgctatcgca cagaatcaaa ttcgatgact
     8761 ggaaattttt tgttaatttc agaggtcgcc tgacgcatat acctttttca actgaaaaat
     8821 tgggagaaaa aggaaaggtg agaggccgga accggctttt catatagaat agagaagcgt
     8881 tcatgactaa atgcttgcat cacaatactt gaagttgaca atattattta aggacctatt
     8941 gttttttcca ataggtggtt agcaatcgtc ttactttcta acttttctta ccttttacat
     9001 ttcagcaata tatatatata tttcaaggat ataccattct aatgtctgcc cctatgtctg
     9061 cccctaagaa gatcgtcgtt ttgccaggtg accacgttgg tcaagaaatc acagccgaag
     9121 ccattaaggt tcttaaagct atttctgatg ttcgttccaa tgtcaagttc gatttcgaaa
     9181 atcatttaat tggtggtgct gctatcgatg ctacaggtgt cccacttcca gatgaggcgc
     9241 tggaagcctc caagaaggtt gatgccgttt tgttaggtgc tgtgggtggt cctaaatggg
     9301 gtaccggtag tgttagacct gaacaaggtt tactaaaaat ccgtaaagaa cttcaattgt
     9361 acgccaactt aagaccatgt aactttgcat ccgactctct tttagactta tctccaatca
     9421 agccacaatt tgctaaaggt actgacttcg ttgttgtcag agaattagtg ggaggtattt
     9481 actttggtaa gagaaaggaa gacgatggtg atggtgtcgc ttgggatagt gaacaataca
     9541 ccgttccaga agtgcaaaga atcacaagaa tggccgcttt catggcccta caacatgagc
     9601 caccattgcc tatttggtcc ttggataaag ctaatgtttt ggcctcttca agattatgga
     9661 gaaaaactgt ggaggaaacc atcaagaacg aattccctac attgaaggtt caacatcaat
     9721 tgattgattc tgccgccatg atcctagtta agaacccaac ccacctaaat ggtattataa
     9781 tcaccagcaa catgtttggt gatatcatct ccgatgaagc ctccgttatc ccaggttcct
     9841 tgggtttgtt gccatctgcg tccttggcct ctttgccaga caagaacacc gcatttggtt
     9901 tgtacgaacc atgccacggt tctgctccag atttgccaaa gaataaggtt gaccctatcg
     9961 ccactatctt gtctgctgca atgatgttga aattgtcatt gaacttgcct gaagaaggta
    10021 aggccattga agatgcagtt aaaaaggttt tggatgcagg tatcagaact ggtgatttag
    10081 gtggttccaa cagtaccacc gaagtcggtg atgctgtcgc cgaagaagtt aagaaaatcc
    10141 ttgcttaaaa agattctctt tttttatgat atttgtacat aaactttata aatgaaattc
    10201 ataatagaaa cgacacgaaa ttacaaaatg gaatatgttc atagggtaga cgaaactata
    10261 tacgcaatct acatacattt atcaagaagg agaaaaagga ggatagtaaa ggaatacagg
    10321 taagcaaatt gatactaatg gctcaacgtg ataaggaaaa agaattgcac tttaacatta
    10381 atattgacaa ggaggagggc accacacaaa aagttaggtg taacagaaaa tcatgaaact
    10441 acgattccta atttgatatt ggaggatttt ctctaaaaaa aaaaaaatac aacaaataaa
    10501 aaacactcaa tgacctgacc atttgatgga gtttaagtca ataccttctt gaaccatttc
    10561 ccataatggt gaaagttccc tcaagaattt tactctgtca gaaacggcct tacgacgtag
    10621 tcgatatggt gcactctcag tacaatctgc tctgatgccg catagttaag ccagccccga
    10681 cacccgccaa cacccgctga cgcgccctga cgggcttgtc tgctcccggc atccgcttac
    10741 agacaagctg tgaccgtctc cgggagctgc atgtgtcaga ggttttcacc gtcatcaccg
    10801 aaacgcgcga
//
